Addgene plasmid #85598: pKTol2C-EGFP
Purpose: Tol2 transposon with EGFP driven by minimal-CAGs promoter.
Depositing lab: Karl Clark & Scott Fahrenkrug. Depositing organization: University of Minnesota. Publication: Enzymatic engineering of the porcine genome with transposons and recombinases. Clark KJ, Carlson DF, Foster LK, Kong BW, Foster DN, Fahrenkrug SC. BMC Biotechnol. 2007 Jul 17;7:42. 10.1186/1472-6750-7-42 PubMed 17640337.
Backbone
  Vector backbone: pK
  Backbone manufacturer: K. Clark
  Vector type: Mammalian Expression
Growth in bacteria
  Bacterial resistance: Kanamycin, 50 μg/mL
  Growth temperature: 37°C
  Growth strain: DH5alpha
  Copy number: High Copy
Gene/Insert
  Gene/Insert name: Tol2 transposon with EGFP
  Promoter: mini-CAG
  Cloning method: Unknown
  Sequencing primers: 5′ pCAG-F
Terms and licenses: Academic/Nonprofit Terms; Industry Terms: Not Available to Industry
How to cite: pKTol2C-EGFP was a gift from Karl Clark & Scott Fahrenkrug (Addgene plasmid # 85598 ; http://n2t.net/addgene:85598 ; RRID:Addgene_85598)
