[The description below was written by a language model from this plasmid's Addgene catalogue record and pLannotate feature annotations shown in this document.]
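Description:
pKTol2C-EGFP is a compact (about 4.5 kb) Tol2 transposon donor plasmid for mammalian expression, built on the pK backbone. It is maintained in E. coli through a high-copy ColE1/pUC-type origin and selected with kanamycin via an aminoglycoside phosphotransferase (aph(3')-Ia) gene. That marker appears to serve only for bacterial propagation, because no eukaryotic promoter is annotated next to it.

The payload is an EGFP reporter cassette driven by a shortened "mini-CAG" promoter. In the feature table this appears as the CMV immediate-early enhancer fused to the chicken β-actin promoter. It is followed by a truncated chimeric intron region made of β-actin-derived and rabbit β-globin intron fragments, with a short stretch of β-globin exon sequence picked up by the annotator. The mammalian codon-optimised EGFP coding sequence comes next and is terminated by the rabbit β-globin polyadenylation signal. T7 and T3 promoters sit outside this cassette, facing inward and outward respectively, and are probably remnants of the cloning backbone. The Tol2 terminal inverted repeats that define the transposon are not called in the automated annotation. From the catalogue description they would be expected to flank the expression cassette, plausibly in the unannotated stretches on either side of it.

No transposase is encoded in the plasmid, so mobilisation requires Tol2 transposase supplied in trans, which excises the EGFP cassette and integrates it into the host genome. The associated work concerns engineering the porcine genome with transposons and recombinases. This suggests the construct is used as a fluorescent reporter for measuring Tol2 transposition and for obtaining stable, broadly expressed transgenes in mammalian cells.
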