Features (pLannotate 1.2.2; 11 found; start..end, strand, type, name):
    232..250     -  promoter       T7 promoter: promoter for bacteriophage T7 RNA polymerase
    336..639     +  enhancer       CMV enhancer: human cytomegalovirus immediate early enhancer
    641..916     +  promoter       chicken β-actin promoter: No description available
    917..1052    +  intron         hybrid intron (fragment): hybrid between chicken β-actin (CBA) and minute virus of mice (MMV) introns (Gray et al., 2011)
   1124..1164    +  intron         β-globin intron (fragment): intron from rabbit β-globin gene
   1162..1218    +  CDS            HBB (fragment): HBB_LEPEU - Experimental evidence at protein level: Swiss-Prot protein existence level 1. Involved in oxygen transport from the lung to the various peripheral tissues. From Lepus europaeus (European hare).
   1238..1957    +  CDS            EGFP: the original enhanced GFP (Yang et al., 1996) mammalian codon-optimized
   2026..2081    +  polyA_signal   β-globin poly(A) signal: rabbit β-globin polyadenylation signal (Gil and Proudfoot, 1987)
   2442..2460    +  promoter       T3 promoter: promoter for bacteriophage T3 RNA polymerase
   2855..3443    -  rep_origin     ori: high-copy-number ColE1/pMB1/pBR322/pUC origin of replication
   3586..4395    -  CDS            KanR: aminoglycoside phosphotransferase; aph(3')-Ia; confers resistance to kanamycin in bacteria or G418 (Geneticin®) in eukaryotes
>Addgene plasmid #85598 | pKTol2C-EGFP | depositor full sequence | sequence record 165953 | Full Sequence
GCTGGATCCCAGAGGTGTAAAGTACTTGAGTAATTTTACTTGATTACTGTACTTAAGTATTATTTTTGGG
GATTTTTACTTTACTTGAGTACAATTAAAAATCAATACTTTTACTTTTACTTAATTACATTTTTTTAGAA
AAAAAAGTACTTTTTACTCCTTACAATTTTATTTACAGTCAAAAAGTACTTATTTTTTGGAGATCACTTC
ATTCTATTTTCCCTTGGTCTCCCTATAGTGAGTCGTATTAGATCCCGGGATTACTAGTTTAAACCTAGTT
ATTAATAGTAATCAATTACGGGGTCATTAGTTCATAGCCCATATATGGAGTTCCGCGTTACATAACTTAC
GGTAAATGGCCCGCCTGGCTGACCGCCCAACGACCCCCGCCCATTGACGTCAATAATGACGTATGTTCCC
ATAGTAACGCCAATAGGGACTTTCCATTGACGTCAATGGGTGGAGTATTTACGGTAAACTGCCCACTTGG
CAGTACATCAAGTGTATCATATGCCAAGTACGCCCCCTATTGACGTCAATGACGGTAAATGGCCCGCCTG
GCATTATGCCCAGTACATGACCTTATGGGACTTTCCTACTTGGCAGTACATCTACGTATTAGTCATCGCT
ATTACCATGGTCGAGGTGAGCCCCACGTTCTGCTTCACTCTCCCCATCTCCCCCCCCTCCCCACCCCCAA
TTTTGTATTTATTTATTTTTTAATTATTTTGTGCAGCGATGGGGGCGGGGGGGGGGGGGGCGCGCGCCAG
GCGGGGCGGGGCGGGGCGAGGGGCGGGGCGGGGCGAGGCGGAGAGGTGCGGCGGCAGCCAATCAGAGCGG
CGCGCTCCGAAAGTTTCCTTTTATGGCGAGGCGGCGGCGGCGGCGGCCCTATAAAAAGCGAAGCGCGCGG
CGGGCGGGAGTCGCTGCGCGCTGCCTTCGCCCCGTGCCCCGCTCCGCCGCCGCCTCGCGCCGCCCGCCCC
GGCTCTGACTGACCGCGTTACTCCCACAGGTGAGCGGGCGGGACGGCCCTTCTCCTCCGGGCTGTAATTA
GCGCTTGGTTTAATGACGGCTTGTTTCTTTTCTGTGGCTGCGTGAAAGCCTTGAGGGGCTCCGGGAGCTA
GAGCCTCTGCTAACCATGTTCATGCCTTCTTCTTTTTCCTACAGCTCCTGGGCAACGTGCTGGTTATTGT
GCTGTCTCATCATTTTGGCAAAGAATTCCTCGAGCCTGAATTCTACCATGGTGAGCAAGGGCGAGGAGCT
GTTCACCGGGGTGGTGCCCATCCTGGTCGAGCTGGACGGCGACGTAAACGGCCACAAGTTCAGCGTGTCC
GGCGAGGGCGAGGGCGATGCCACCTACGGCAAGCTGACCCTGAAGTTCATCTGCACCACCGGCAAGCTGC
CCGTGCCCTGGCCCACCCTCGTGACCACCCTGACCTACGGCGTGCAGTGCTTCAGCCGCTACCCCGACCA
CATGAAGCAGCACGACTTCTTCAAGTCCGCCATGCCCGAAGGCTACGTCCAGGAGCGCACCATCTTCTTC
AAGGACGACGGCAACTACAAGACCCGCGCCGAGGTGAAGTTCGAGGGCGACACCCTGGTGAACCGCATCG
AGCTGAAGGGCATCGACTTCAAGGAGGACGGCAACATCCTGGGGCACAAGCTGGAGTACAACTACAACAG
CCACAACGTCTATATCATGGCCGACAAGCAGAAGAACGGCATCAAGGTGAACTTCAAGATCCGCCACAAC
ATCGAGGACGGCAGCGTGCAGCTCGCCGACCACTACCAGCAGAACACCCCCATCGGCGACGGCCCCGTGC
TGCTGCCCGACAACCACTACCTGAGCACCCAGTCCGCCCTGAGCAAAGACCCCAACGAGAAGCGCGATCA
CATGGTCCTGCTGGAGTTCGTGACCGCCGCCGGGATCACTCTCGGCATGGACGAGCTGTACAAGTAAAGA
TCTTTTTCCCTCTGCCAAAAATTATGGGGACATCATGAAGCCCCTTGAGCATCTGACTTCTGGCTAATAA
AGGAAATTTATTTTCATTGCAATAGTGTGTTGGAATTTTTTGTGTCTCTCACTCGGAAGGACATATGGGA
GGGCAAATCATTTAAAACATCAGAATGAGTATTTGGTTTAGAGTTTGGCAACATATGCCCATATGCTGGC
TGCCATGAACAAAGGTTGGCTATAAAGAGGTCATCAGTATATGAAACAGCCCCCTGCTGTCCATTCCTTA
TTCCATAGAAAAGCCTTGACTTGAGGTTAGATTTTTTTTATATTTTGTTTTGTGTTATTTTTTTCTTTAA
CATCCCTAAAATTTTCCTTACATGTTTTACTAGCCAGATTTTTCCTCCTCTCCTGACTACTCCCAGTCAT
AGCTGTCCCTCTTCTCTTATGGAGATCCCTCGACCTGCATACCGGTCAAGCTAGCGATATCAATTAACCC
TCACTAAAGGGAGACCACTCTAGTTTTCTTTCTTGCTTTTACTTTTACTTCCTTAATACTCAAGTACAAT
TTTAATGGAGTACTTTTTTACTTTTACTCAAGTAAGATTCTAGCCAGATACTTTTACTTTTAATTGAGTA
AAATTTTCCCTAAGTACTTGTACTTTCACTTGAGTAAAATTTTTGAGTACTTTTTACACCTCTGCTCGGT
ACCATTTAAATCTGTTCCGCTTCCTCGCTCACTGACTCGCTGCGCTCGGTCGTTCGGCTGCGGCGAGCGG
TATCAGCTCACTCAAAGGCGGTAATACGGTTATCCACAGAATCAGGGGATAACGCAGGAAAGAACATGTG
AGCAAAAGGCCAGCAAAAGGCCAGGAACCGTAAAAAGGCCGCGTTGCTGGCGTTTTTCCATAGGCTCCGC
CCCCCTGACGAGCATCACAAAAATCGACGCTCAAGTCAGAGGTGGCGAAACCCGACAGGACTATAAAGAT
ACCAGGCGTTTCCCCCTGGAAGCTCCCTCGTGCGCTCTCCTGTTCCGACCCTGCCGCTTACCGGATACCT
GTCCGCCTTTCTCCCTTCGGGAACCGTGGCGCTTTCTCATAGCTCACGCTGTAGGTATCTCAGTTCGGTG
TAGGTCGTTCGCTCCAAGCTGGGCTGTGTGCACGAACCCCCCGTTCAGCCCGACCGCTGCGCCTTATCCG
GTAACTATCGTCTTGAGTCCAACCCGGTAAGACACGACTTATCGCCACTGGCAGCAGCCACTGGTAACAG
GATTAGCAGAGCGAGGTATGTAGGCGGTGCTACAGAGTTCTTGAAGTGGTGGCCTAACTACGGCTACACT
AGAAGAACAGTATTTGGTATCTGCGCTCTGCTGAAGCCAGTTACCTTCGGAAAAAGAGTTGGTAGCTCTT
GATCCGGCAAACAAACCACCGCTGGTAGCGGTGGTTTTTTTGTTTGCAAGCAGCAGATTACGCGCAGAAA
AAAAGGATCTCAAGAAGATCCTTTGATCTTTTCTACGGGGTCTGACGCTCAGTGGAACGAAAACTCACGT
TAAGGGATTTTGGTCATGAGATTATCAAAAAGGATCTTCACCTAGATCCTTTTTGCCAGTGTTACAACCA
ATTAACCAATTCTGATTAGAAAAACTCATCGAGCATCAAATGAAACTGCAATTTATTCATATCAGGATTA
TCAATACCATATTTTTGAAAAAGCCGTTTCTGTAATGAAGGAGAAAACTCACCGAGGCAGTTCCATAGGA
TGGCAAGATCCTGGTATCGGTCTGCGATTCCGACTCGTCCAACATCAATACAACCTATTAATTTCCCCTC
GTCAAAAATAAGGTTATCAAGTGAGAAATCACCATGAGTGACGACTGAATCCGGTGAGAATGGCAAAAGT
TTATGCATTTCTTTCCAGACTTGTTCAACAGGCCAGCCATTACGCTCGTCATCAAAATCACTCGCATCAA
CCAAACCGTTATTCATTCGTGATTGCGCCTGAGCGAGACGAAATACGCGATCGCTGTTAAAAGGACAATT
ACAAACAGGAATCGAATGCAACCGGCGCAGGAACACTGCCAGCGCATCAACAATATTTTCACCTGAATCA
GGATATTCTTCTAATACCTGGAATGCTGTTTTTCCGGGGATCGCAGTGGTGAGTAACCATGCATCATCAG
GAGTACGGATAAAATGCTTGATGGTCGGAAGAGGCATAAATTCCGTCAGCCAGTTTAGTCTGACCATCTC
ATCTGTAACATCATTGGCAACGCTACCTTTGCCATGTTTCAGAAACAACTCTGGCGCATCGGGCTTCCCA
TACAAGCGATAGATTGTCGCACCTGATTGCCCGACATTATCGCGAGCCCATTTATACCCATATAAATCAG
CATCCATGTTGGAATTTAATCGCGGCCTCGACGTTTCCCGTTGAATATGGCTCATAACACCCCTTGTATT
ACTGTTTATGTAAGCAGACAGTTTTATTGTTCATGATGCA
