>Addgene plasmid #85598 | pKTol2C-EGFP | addgene partial sequence | sequence record 166881 | pCAG-F 5'-GCAACGTGCTGGTTATTGTG-3'
TTCCTCGAGCCTGAATTCTACCATGGTGAGCAAGGGCGAGGAGCTGTTCACCGGGGTGGTGCCCATCCTG
GTCGAGCTGGACGGCGACGTAAACGGCCACAAGTTCAGCGTGTCCGGCGAGGGCGAGGGCGATGCCACCT
ACGGCAAGCTGACCCTGAAGTTCATCTGCACCACCGGCAAGCTGCCCGTGCCCTGGCCCACCCTCGTGAC
CACCCTGACCTACGGCGTGCAGTGCTTCAGCCGCTACCCCGACCACATGAAGCAGCACGACTTCTTCAAG
TCCGCCATGCCCGAAGGCTACGTCCAGGAGCGCACCATCTTCTTCAAGGACGACGGCAACTACAAGACCC
GCGCCGAGGTGAAGTTCGAGGGCGACACCCTGGTGAACCGCATCGAGCTGAAGGGCATCGACTTCAAGGA
GGACGGCAACATCCTGGGGCACAAGCTGGAGTACAACTACAACAGCCACAACGTCTATATCATGGCCGAC
AAGCAGAAGAACGGCATCAAGGTGAACTTCAAGATCCGCCACAACATCGAGGACGGCAGCGTGCAGCTCG
CCGACCACTACCAGCAGAACACCCCCATCGGCGACGGCCCCGTGCTGCTGCCCGACAACCACTACCTGAG
CACCCAGTCCGCCCTGAGCAAAGACCCCAACGAGAAGCGCGATCACATGGTCCTGCTGGAGTTCGTGACC
GCCGCCGGGATCACTCTCGGCATGGACGAGCTGTACAAGTAAAGATCTTTTTCCCTCTGCCAAAAATTAT
GGGGACATCATGAAGCCCCTTGAGCATCTGACTTCTGGCTAATAAAGGAAATTTATTTT
