>Addgene plasmid #85598 | pKTol2C-EGFP | addgene partial sequence | sequence record 166882 | pBR322ori-F 5'-GGGAAACGCCTGGTATCTTT-3'
TCTGACTTGAGCGTCGATTTTTGTGATGCTCGTCAGGGGGGCGGAGCCTATGGAAAAACGCCAGCAACGC
GGCCTTTTTACGGTTCCTGGCCTTTTGCTGGCCTTTTGCTCACATGTTCTTTCCTGCGTTATCCCCTGAT
TCTGTGGATAACCGTATTACCGCCTTTGAGTGAGCTGATACCGCTCGCCGCAGCCGAACGACCGAGCGCA
GCGAGTCAGTGAGCGAGGAAGCGGAACAGATTTAAATGGTACCGAGCAGAGGTGTAAAAAGTACTCAAAA
ATTTTACTCAAGTGAAAGTACAAGTACTTAGGGAAAATTTTACTCAATTAAAAGTAAAAGTATCTGGCTA
GAATCTTACTTGAGTAAAAGTAAAAAAGTACTCCATTAAAATTGTACTTGAGTATTAAGGAAGTAAAAGT
AAAAGCAAGAAAGAAAACTAGAGTGGTCTCCCTTTAGTGAGGGTTAATTGATATCGCTAGCTTGACCGGT
ATGCAGGTCGAGGGATCTCCATAAGAGAAGAGGGACAGCTATGACTGGGAGTAGTCAGGAGAGGAGGAAA
AATCTGGCTAGTAAAACATGTAAGGAAAATTTTAGGGATGTTAAAGAAAAAAATAACACAAAACAAAATA
TAAAAAAAATCTAACCTCAAGTCAAGGCTTTTCTATGGAATAAGGAATGGACAGCAGGGGGCTGTTTCAT
ATACTGATGACCTCTTTATAGCCAACCTTTGTTCATGGCAGCCAGCATATGGGCATATGTTGCCAAACTC
TAAACCAAATACTCATTCTGATGTTTTAAATGATTTGCCCTCCCATATGTCCTTCCGAGTGAGAGACACA
AAAAATTCCAACACACTATTGCAATGAAAATAAATTTCCTTTATTAGCCAGAAGTCAGATGCTCAAGGGG
CTTCATGATGTCCCCATAATTTTTGGCAGAGGGAAAAAGATCTTTACTTGTACAGCTCGTCCATGCCGAG
AGTGATCCCGGCGGCGGTCACGAACTCCA
