>Addgene plasmid #85598 | pKTol2C-EGFP | addgene partial sequence | sequence record 167625 | Kan-R 5'-ATCGCGAGCCCATTTATACC-3'
ATCGCGGCCTCGACGTTTCCCGTTGAATATGGCTCATAACACCCCTTGTATTACTGTTTATGTAAGCAGA
CAGTTTTATTGTTCATGATGCAGCTGGATCCCAGAGGTGTAAAGTACTTGAGTAATTTTACTTGATTACT
GTACTTAAGTATTATTTTTGGGGATTTTTACTTTACTTGAGTACAATTAAAAATCAATACTTTTACTTTT
ACTTAATTACATTTTTTTAGAAAAAAAAGTACTTTTTACTCCTTACAATTTTATTTACAGTCAAAAAGTA
CTTATTTTTTGGAGATCACTTCATTCTATTTTCCCTTGGTCTCCCTATAGTGAGTCGTATTAGATCCCGG
GATTACTAGTTTAAACCTAGTTATTAATAGTAATCAATTACGGGGTCATTAGTTCATAGCCCATATATGG
AGTTCCGCGTTACATAACTTACGGTAAATGGCCCGCCTGGCTGACCGCCCAACGACCCCCGCCCATTGAC
GTCAATAATGACGTATGTTCCCATAGTAACGCCAATAGGGACTTTCCATTGACGTCAATGGGTGGAGTAT
TTACGGTAAACTGCCCACTTGGCAGTACATCAAGTGTATCATATGCCAAGTACGCCCCCTATTGACGTCA
ATGACGGTAAATGGCCCGCCTGGCATTATGCCCAGTACATGACCTTATGGGACTTTCCTACTTGGCAGTA
CATCTACGTATTAGTCATCGCTATTACCATGG
